Addgene plasmid #63189: pAV123
Purpose: (Empty Backbone) pRS423 backbone, contains an RFP flanked by BsaI sites with CAGT & TTTT overhangs for transcription unit (TU) assembly using yGG.
Depositing lab: Jef Boeke. Depositing organization: Johns Hopkins University and School of Medicine. Publication: Yeast Golden Gate (yGG) for the Efficient Assembly of S. cerevisiae Transcription Units. Agmon N, Mitchell LA, Cai Y, Ikushima S, Chuang J, Zheng A, Choi WJ, Martin JA, Caravelli K, Stracquadanio G, Boeke JD. ACS Synth Biol. 2015 Jul 17;4(7):853-9. doi: 10.1021/sb500372z. Epub 2015 Mar 23. PubMed 25756291.
Backbone
  Vector backbone: pRS423
  Backbone size (bp): 5800
  Modifications to backbone: BsaI and BsmBI sites removed from backbone, RFP cloned into the MCS, flanked by BsaI sites for cloning TUs using yGG assmebly.
  Vector type: Bacterial Expression, Yeast Expression, Synthetic Biology
  Selectable markers: HIS3
Growth in bacteria
  Bacterial resistance: Ampicillin, 100 μg/mL
  Growth temperature: 37°C
  Growth strain: Top10
  Growth instructions: Grows as red/pink colonies
  Copy number: High Copy
Gene/Insert
  Sequencing primers: 5′ M13F; 3′ M13R
Terms and licenses: Academic/Nonprofit Terms; Industry Terms: Not Available to Industry
How to cite: pAV123 was a gift from Jef Boeke (Addgene plasmid # 63189 ; http://n2t.net/addgene:63189 ; RRID:Addgene_63189)
