[The description below was written by a language model from this plasmid's Addgene catalogue record and pLannotate feature annotations shown in this document.]
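Description:
pAV123 is an empty acceptor vector for yeast Golden Gate (yGG) assembly, built on the pRS423 E. coli–S. cerevisiae shuttle backbone. In bacteria it replicates from a high-copy ColE1/pUC-type origin and is selected through the AmpR β-lactamase gene. In yeast it is maintained as a multicopy episome by the 2μ origin and selected by the HIS3 auxotrophic marker, expressed from its own promoter. An f1 origin inherited from the pBluescript-derived parent is also present. The native BsaI and BsmBI sites of the backbone were removed so that these type IIS enzymes can be used for assembly without cutting the vector elsewhere. The catalogue lists the backbone at about 5.8 kb, and the sequenced plasmid with the reporter cassette is about 6.7 kb.

The multiple cloning site, bracketed by T3 and T7 promoters and the M13 sequencing primer sites, carries an mRFP1 coding sequence. This reporter is driven by a bacterial lac promoter with its CAP binding site and operator. It is flanked by BsaI sites that leave CAGT and TTTT overhangs on digestion. In a yGG reaction, BsaI releases the RFP cassette and a transcription unit with matching ends is ligated in its place. In yGG, a transcription unit is typically built from promoter, coding sequence and terminator parts. Because the parental plasmid gives red or pink E. coli colonies, clones that have lost the RFP dropout can be recognised by their white colour. The vector itself carries no yeast promoter or gene of interest, since these come from the assembled parts. It is therefore intended for building transcription units for high-copy, histidine-selected expression in S. cerevisiae.
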