Features (pLannotate 1.2.2; 24 found; start..end, strand, type, name):
     38..56      +  promoter       T3 promoter: promoter for bacteriophage T3 RNA polymerase
     69..112     +  misc_feature   MCS (fragment): pBluescript multiple cloning site
    122..211     +  CDS            lacI (fragment): lac repressor; lacI; The lac repressor binds to the lac operator to inhibit transcription in E. coli. This inhibition can be relieved by adding lactose or isopropyl-β-D-thiogalactopyranoside (IPTG).
    224..245     +  protein_bind   CAP binding site: CAP binding activates transcription in the presence of cAMP. E. coli catabolite activator protein
    260..290     +  promoter       lac promoter: promoter for the E. coli lac operon
    298..314     +  protein_bind   lac operator: The lac repressor binds to the lac operator to inhibit transcription in E. coli. This inhibition can be relieved by adding lactose or isopropyl-β-D-thiogalactopyranoside (IPTG). lac repressor encoded by lacI
    350..1024    +  CDS            mRFP1: mRFP1 is a basic (constitutively fluorescent) red fluorescent protein published in 2002, derived from Discosoma sp.. It is reported to be a somewhat slowly-maturing monomer with low acid sensitivity.
   1082..1144    +  misc_feature   MCS (fragment): pBluescript multiple cloning site
   1153..1171    -  promoter       T7 promoter: promoter for bacteriophage T7 RNA polymerase
   1179..1332    +  CDS            lacZα (fragment): LacZα fragment of β-galactosidase; lacZ fragment
   1336..1764    +  rep_origin     f1 ori (sequence partly withheld): f1 bacteriophage origin of replication; arrow indicates direction of (+) strand synthesis
   1792..1843    -  misc_feature   bom (fragment): basis of mobility region from pBR322
   2051..2713    -  CDS            HIS3: imidazoleglycerol-phosphate dehydratase, required for histidine biosynthesis; S. cerevisiae HIS3; yeast auxotrophic marker
   2714..2901    -  promoter       HIS3 promoter: S. cerevisiae HIS3
   2951..3031    +  CDS            MRM1 (fragment): MRM1_YEAST - Also known as PET56 From Saccharomyces cerevisiae (strain ATCC 204508 / S288c) (Baker's yeast).
   3032..3081    -  misc_feature   bom (fragment): basis of mobility region from pBR322
   3226..4568    +  rep_origin     2μ ori: yeast 2μ plasmid origin of replication
   4595..4699    +  promoter       AmpR promoter: bla
   4700..5560    +  CDS            AmpR: β-lactamase; bla; confers resistance to ampicillin, carbenicillin, and related antibiotics
   5731..6319    +  rep_origin     ori: high-copy-number ColE1/pMB1/pBR322/pUC origin of replication
   6502..6594    +  CDS            lacI (fragment): lac repressor; lacI; The lac repressor binds to the lac operator to inhibit transcription in E. coli. This inhibition can be relieved by adding lactose or isopropyl-β-D-thiogalactopyranoside (IPTG).
   6607..6628    +  protein_bind   CAP binding site: CAP binding activates transcription in the presence of cAMP. E. coli catabolite activator protein
   6643..6673    +  promoter       lac promoter: promoter for the E. coli lac operon
   6681..6697    +  protein_bind   lac operator: The lac repressor binds to the lac operator to inhibit transcription in E. coli. This inhibition can be relieved by adding lactose or isopropyl-β-D-thiogalactopyranoside (IPTG). lac repressor encoded by lacI
>Addgene plasmid #63189 | pAV123 | addgene full sequence | sequence record 331731 | Addgene NGS Result
CAGGAAACAGCTATGACCATGATTACGCCAAGCGCGCAATTAACCCTCACTAAAGGGAACAAAAGCTGGA
GCTCCACCGCGGTGGCGGCCGCTCTAGAACTAGTGGATCCCCAAAATGAGACCCAATACGCAAACCGCCT
CTCCCCGCGCGTTGGCCGATTCATTAATGCAGCTGGCACGACAGGTTTCCCGACTGGAAAGCGGGCAGTG
AGCGCAACGCAATTAATGTGAGTTAGCTCACTCATTAGGCACCCCAGGCTTTACACTTTATGCTTCCGGC
TCGTATGTTGTGTGGAATTGTGAGCGGATAACAATTTCACACATACTAGAGAAAGAGGAGAAATACTAGA
TGGCTTCCTCCGAAGACGTTATCAAAGAGTTCATGCGTTTCAAAGTTCGTATGGAAGGTTCCGTTAACGG
TCACGAGTTCGAAATCGAAGGTGAAGGTGAAGGTCGTCCGTACGAAGGTACCCAGACCGCTAAACTGAAA
GTTACCAAAGGTGGTCCGCTGCCGTTCGCTTGGGACATCCTGTCCCCGCAGTTCCAGTACGGTTCCAAAG
CTTACGTTAAACACCCGGCTGACATCCCGGACTACCTGAAACTGTCCTTCCCGGAAGGTTTCAAATGGGA
ACGTGTTATGAACTTCGAAGACGGTGGTGTTGTTACCGTTACCCAGGACTCCTCCCTGCAAGACGGTGAG
TTCATCTACAAAGTTAAACTGCGTGGTACCAACTTCCCGTCCGACGGTCCGGTTATGCAGAAAAAAACCA
TGGGTTGGGAAGCTTCCACCGAACGTATGTACCCGGAAGACGGTGCTCTGAAAGGTGAAATCAAAATGCG
TCTGAAACTGAAAGACGGTGGTCACTACGACGCTGAAGTTAAAACCACCTACATGGCTAAAAAACCGGTT
CAGCTGCCGGGTGCTTACAAAACCGACATCAAACTGGACATCACCTCCCACAACGAAGACTACACCATCG
TTGAACAGTACGAACGTGCTGAAGGTCGTCACTCCACCGGTGCTTAATAACGCTGATAGTGCTAGTGTAG
ATCGCTACTAGAGCCAGGCGGTCTCTACTGGGGGCTGCAGGAATTCGATATCAAGCTTATCGATACCGTC
GACCTCGAGGGGGGGCCCGGTACCCAATTCGCCCTATAGTGAGTCGTATTACGCGCGCTCACTGGCCGTC
GTTTTACAACGTCGTGACTGGGAAAACCCTGGCGTTACCCAACTTAATCGCCTTGCAGCACATCCCCCTT
TCGCCAGCTGGCGTAATAGCGAAGAGGCCCGCACCGCGCCCTTCCCAACAGTTGCGCAGCCTGAATGGCG
AATGG
[124 nt withheld, positions 1336-1459]
C
[91 nt withheld, positions 1461-1551]
A
[49 nt withheld, positions 1553-1601]
CCTTTGACGTTGGAGTCCACGTTCTTT
[37 nt withheld, positions 1629-1665]
ACCCTATCTCGGTCTATTCTTTTGATTTATAAGGGATTTTGCCGATTTCGGCCTATTGGTTAAAAAATGA
GCTGATTTAACAAAAATTTAACGCGAATTTTAACAAAATATTAACGCTTACAATTTCCTGATGCGGTATT
TTCTCCTTACGCATCTGTGCGGTATTTCACACCGCATAGATCCGTCGAGTTCAAGAGAAAAAAAAAGAAA
AAGCAAAAAGAAAAAAGGAAAGCGCGCCTCGTTCAGAATGACACGTATAGAATGATGCATTACCTTGTCA
TCTTCAGTATCATACTGTTCGTATACATACTTACTGACATTCATAGGTATACATATATACACATGTATAT
ATATCGTATGCTGCAGCTTTAAATAATCGGTGTCACTACATAAGAACACCTTTGGTGGAGGGAACATCGT
TGGTACCATTGGGCGAGGTGGCTTCTCTTATGGCAACCGCAAGAGCCTTGAACGCACTCTCACTACGGTG
ATGATCATTCTTGCCTCGCAGACAATCAACGTGGAGGGTAATTCTGCTAGCCTCTGCAAAGCTTTCAAGA
AAATGCGGGATCATCTCGCAAGAGAGATCTCCTACTTTCTCCCTTTGCAAACCAAGTTCGACAACTGCGT
ACGGCCTGTTCGAAAGATCTACCACCGCTCTGGAAAGTGCCTCATCCAAAGGCGCAAATCCTGATCCAAA
CCTTTTTACTCCACGCACGGCCCCTAGGGCCTCTTTAAAAGCTTGACCGAGAGCAATCCCGCAGTCTTCA
GTGGTGTGATGGTCGTCTATGTGTAAGTCACCAATGCACTCAACGATTAGCGACCAGCCGGAATGCTTGG
CCAGAGCATGTATCATATGGTCCAGAAACCCTATACCTGTGTGGACGTTAATCACTTGCGATTGTGTGGC
CTGTTCTGCTACTGCTTCTGCCTCTTTTTCTGGGAAGATCGAGTGCTCTATCGCTAGGGGACCACCCTTT
AAAGAGATCGCAATCTGAATCTTGGTTTCATTTGTAATACGCTTTACTAGGGCTTTCTGCTCTGTCATCT
TTGCCTTCGTTTATCTTGCCTGCTCATTTTTTAGTATATTCTTCGAAGAAATCACATTACTTTATATAAT
GTATAATTCATTATGTGATAATGCCAATCGCTAAGAAAAAAAAAGAGTCATCCGCTAGGTGGAAAAAAAA
AAATGAAAATCATTACCGAGGCATAAAAAAATATAGAGTGTACTAGAGGAGGCCAAGAGTAATAGAAAAA
GAAAATTGCGGGAAAGGACTGTGTTATGACTTCCCTGACTAATGCCGTGTTCAAACGATACCTGGCAGTG
ACTCCTAGCGCTCACCAAGCTCTTAAAACGGGAATTTATGGTGCACTCTCAGTACAATCTGCTCTGATGC
CGCATAGTTAAGCCAGCCCCGACACCCGCCAACACCCGCTGACGCGCCCTGACGGGCTTGTCTGCTCCCG
GCATCCGCTTACAGACAAGCTGTGACAAAGGGCCTCGTGATACGCCTATTTTTATAGGTTAATGTCATGA
TAATAATGGTTTCTTAGTATGATCCAATATCAAAGGAAATGATAGCATTGAAGGATGAGACTAATCCAAT
TGAGGAGTGGCAGCATATAGAACAGCTAAAGGGTAGTGCTGAAGGAAGCATACGATACCCCGCATGGAAT
GGGATAATATCACAGGAGGTACTAGACTACCTTTCATCCTACATAAATAGACGCATATAAGTACGCATTT
AAGCATAAACACGCACTATGCCGTTCTTCTCATGTATATATATATACAGGCAACACGCAGATATAGGTGC
GACGTGAACAGTGAGCTGTATGTGCGCAGCTCGCGTTGCATTTTCGGAAGCGCTCGTTTTCGGAAACGCT
TTGAAGTTCCTATTCCGAAGTTCCTATTCTCTAGAAAGTATAGGAACTTCAGAGCGCTTTTGAAAACCAA
AAGCGCTCTGAAGACGCACTTTCAAAAAACCAAAAACGCACCGGACTGTAACGAGCTACTAAAATATTGC
GAATACCGCTTCCACAAACATTGCTCAAAAGTATCTCTTTGCTATATATCTCTGTGCTATATCCCTATAT
AACCTACCCATCCACCTTTCGCTCCTTGAACTTGCATCTAAACTCGACCTCTACATTTTTTATGTTTATC
TCTAGTATTACTCTTTAGACAAAAAAATTGTAGTAAGAACTATTCATAGAGTGAATCGAAAACAATACGA
AAATGTAAACATTTCCTATACGTAGTATATAGAGACAAAATAGAAGAAACCGTTCATAATTTTCTGACCA
ATGAAGAATCATCAACGCTATCACTTTCTGTTCACAAAGTATGCGCAATCCACATCGGTATAGAATATAA
TCGGGGATGCCTTTATCTTGAAAAAATGCACCCGCAGCTTCGCTAGTAATCAGTAAACGCGGGAAGTGGA
GTCAGGCTTTTTTTATGGAAGAGAAAATAGACACCAAAGTAGCCTTCTTCTAACCTTAACGGACCTACAG
TGCAAAAAGTTATCAAGAGACTGCATTATAGAGCGCACAAAGGAGAAAAAAAGTAATCTAAGATGCTTTG
TTAGAAAAATAGCGCTCTCGGGATGCATTTTTGTAGAACAAAAAAGAAGTATAGATTCTTTGTTGGTAAA
ATAGCGCTCTCGCGTTGCATTTCTGTTCTGTAAAAATGCAGCTCAGATTCTTTGTTTGAAAAATTAGCGC
TCTCGCGTTGCATTTTTGTTTTACAAAAATGAAGCACAGATTCTTCGTTGGTAAAATAGCGCTTTCGCGT
TGCATTTCTGTTCTGTAAAAATGCAGCTCAGATTCTTTGTTTGAAAAATTAGCGCTCTCGCGTTGCATTT
TTGTTCTACAAAATGAAGCACAGATGCTTCGTTCAGGTGGCACTTTTCGGGGAAATGTGCGCGGAACCCC
TATTTGTTTATTTTTCTAAATACATTCAAATATGTATCCGCTCATGAGACAATAACCCTGATAAATGCTT
CAATAATATTGAAAAAGGAAGAGTATGAGTATTCAACATTTCCGTGTCGCCCTTATTCCCTTTTTTGCGG
CATTTTGCCTTCCTGTTTTTGCTCACCCAGAAACGCTGGTGAAAGTAAAAGATGCTGAAGATCAGTTGGG
TGCACGAGTGGGTTACATCGAACTGGATCTCAACAGCGGTAAGATCCTTGAGAGTTTTCGCCCCGAAGAA
CGTTTTCCAATGATGAGCACTTTTAAAGTTCTGCTATGTGGCGCGGTATTATCCCGTATTGACGCCGGGC
AAGAGCAACTCGGTCGCCGCATACACTATTCTCAGAATGACTTGGTTGAGTACTCACCAGTCACAGAAAA
GCATCTTACGGATGGCATGACAGTAAGAGAATTATGCAGTGCTGCCATAACCATGAGTGATAACACTGCG
GCCAACTTACTTCTGACAACGATCGGAGGACCGAAGGAGCTAACCGCTTTTTTGCACAACATGGGGGATC
ATGTAACTCGCCTTGATCGTTGGGAACCGGAGCTGAATGAAGCCATACCAAACGACGAGCGTGACACCAC
GATGCCTGTAGCAATGGCAACAACGTTGCGCAAACTATTAACTGGCGAACTACTTACTCTAGCTTCCCGG
CAACAATTAATAGACTGGATGGAGGCGGATAAAGTTGCAGGACCACTTCTGCGCTCGGCCCTTCCGGCTG
GCTGGTTTATTGCTGATAAATCTGGAGCCGGTGAGCGTGGATCTCGCGGTATCATTGCAGCACTGGGGCC
AGATGGTAAGCCCTCCCGTATCGTAGTTATCTACACGACGGGGAGTCAGGCAACTATGGATGAACGAAAT
AGACAGATCGCTGAGATAGGTGCCTCACTGATTAAGCATTGGTAACTGTCAGACCAAGTTTACTCATATA
TACTTTAGATTGATTTAAAACTTCATTTTTAATTTAAAAGGATCTAGGTGAAGATCCTTTTTGATAATCT
CATGACCAAAATCCCTTAACGTGAGTTTTCGTTCCACTGAGCGTCAGACCCCGTAGAAAAGATCAAAGGA
TCTTCTTGAGATCCTTTTTTTCTGCGCGTAATCTGCTGCTTGCAAACAAAAAAACCACCGCTACCAGCGG
TGGTTTGTTTGCCGGATCAAGAGCTACCAACTCTTTTTCCGAAGGTAACTGGCTTCAGCAGAGCGCAGAT
ACCAAATACTGTTCTTCTAGTGTAGCCGTAGTTAGGCCACCACTTCAAGAACTCTGTAGCACCGCCTACA
TACCTCGCTCTGCTAATCCTGTTACCAGTGGCTGCTGCCAGTGGCGATAAGTCGTGTCTTACCGGGTTGG
ACTCAAGACGATAGTTACCGGATAAGGCGCAGCGGTCGGGCTGAACGGGGGGTTCGTGCACACAGCCCAG
CTTGGAGCGAACGACCTACACCGAACTGAGATACCTACAGCGTGAGCTATGAGAAAGCGCCACGCTTCCC
GAAGGGAGAAAGGCGGACAGGTATCCGGTAAGCGGCAGGGTCGGAACAGGAGAGCGCACGAGGGAGCTTC
CAGGGGGAAACGCCTGGTATCTTTATAGTCCTGTCGGGTTTCGCCACCTCTGACTTGAGCGTCGATTTTT
GTGATGCTCGTCAGGGGGGCGGAGCCTATGGAAAAACGCCAGCAACGCGGCCTTTTTACGGTTCCTGGCC
TTTTGCTGGCCTTTTGCTCACATGTTCTTTCCTGCGTTATCCCCTGATTCTGTGGATAACCGTATTACCG
CCTTTGAGTGAGCTGATACCGCTCGCCGCAGCCGAACGACCGAGCGCAGCGAGTCAGTGAGCGAGGAAGC
GGAAGAGCGCCCAATACGCAAACCGCCTCTCCCCGCGCGTTGGCCGATTCATTAATGCAGCTGGCACGAC
AGGTTTCCCGACTGGAAAGCGGGCAGTGAGCGCAACGCAATTAATGTGAGTTAGCTCACTCATTAGGCAC
CCCAGGCTTTACACTTTATGCTTCCGGCTCGTATGTTGTGTGGAATTGTGAGCGGATAACAATTTCACA
