>Addgene plasmid #63189 | pAV123 | addgene partial sequence | sequence record 107251 | M13-F20 5'-TGTAAAACGACGGCCAGT-3'
CCCCTCGAGGTCGACGGTATCGATAAGCTTGATATCGAATTCCTGCAGCCCCCAGTAGAGACCGCCTGGC
TCTAGTAGCGATCTACACTAGCACTATCAGCGTTATTAAGCACCGGTGGAGTGACGACCTTCAGCACGTT
CGTACTGTTCAACGATGGTGTAGTCTTCGTTGTGGGAGGTGATGTCCAGTTTGATGTCGGTTTTGTAAGC
ACCCGGCAGCTGAACCGGTTTTTTAGCCATGTAGGTGGTTTTAACTTCAGCGTCGTAGTGACCACCGTCT
TTCAGTTTCAGACGCATTTTGATTTCACCTTTCAGAGCACCGTCTTCCGGGTACATACGTTCGGTGGAAG
CTTCCCAACCCATGGTTTTTTTCTGCATAACCGGACCGTCGGACGGGAAGTTGGTACCACGCAGTTTAAC
TTTGTAGATGAACTCACCGTCTTGCAGGGAGGAGTCCTGGGTAACGGTAACAACACCACCGTCTTCGAAG
TTCATAACACGTTCCCATTTGAAACCTTCCGGGAAGGACAGTTTCAGGTAGTCCGGGATGTCAGCCGGGT
GTTTAACGTAAGCTTTGGAACCGTACTGGAACTGCGGGGACAGGATGTCCCAAGCGAACGGCAGCGGACC
ACCTTTGGTAACTTTCAGTTTAGCGGTCTGGGTACCTTCGTACGGACGACCTTCACCTTCACCTTCGATT
TCGAACTCGTGACCGTTAACGGAACCTTCCATACGAACTTTGAAACGCATGAACTCTTTGATAACGTCTT
CGGAGGAAGCCATCTAGTATTTCTCCTCTTTCTCTAGTATGTGTGAAATTGTTATCCGCTCACAATTCCA
CACAACATACGAGCCGGAAGCATAAAGTGTAAAGCCTGGGGTGCCTAATGAGTGAGCTAACTCACA
