>Addgene plasmid #63189 | pAV123 | addgene partial sequence | sequence record 107576 | M13pUC-Fwd 5'-CCCAGTCACGACGTTGTAAAACG-3'
GACTCACTATAGGGCGAATTGGGTACCGGGCCCCCCCTCGAGGTCGACGGTATCGATAAGCTTGATATCG
AATTCCTGCAGCCCCCAGTAGAGACCGCCTGGCTCTAGTAGCGATCTACACTAGCACTATCAGCGTTATT
AAGCACCGGTGGAGTGACGACCTTCAGCACGTTCGTACTGTTCAACGATGGTGTAGTCTTCGTTGTGGGA
GGTGATGTCCAGTTTGATGTCGGTTTTGTAAGCACCCGGCAGCTGAACCGGTTTTTTAGCCATGTAGGTG
GTTTTAACTTCAGCGTCGTAGTGACCACCGTCTTTCAGTTTCAGACGCATTTTGATTTCACCTTTCAGAG
CACCGTCTTCCGGGTACATACGTTCGGTGGAAGCTTCCCAACCCATGGTTTTTTTCTGCATAACCGGACC
GTCGGACGGGAAGTTGGTACCACGCAGTTTAACTTTGTAGATGAACTCACCGTCTTGCAGGGAGGAGTCC
TGGGTAACGGTAACAACACCACCGTCTTCGAAGTTCATAACACGTTCCCATTTGAAACCTTCCGGGAAGG
ACAGTTTCAGGTAGTCCGGGATGTCAGCCGGGTGTTTAACGTAAGCTTTGGAACCGTACTGGAACTGCGG
GGACAGGATGTCCCAAGCGAACGGCAGCGGACCACCTTTGGTAACTTTCAGTTTAGCGGTCTGGGTACCT
TCGTACGGACGACCTTCACCTTCACCTTCGATTTCGAACTCGTGACCGTTAACGGAACCTTCCATACGAA
CTTTGAAACGCATGAACTCTTTGATAACGTCTTCGGAGGAAGCCATCTAGTATTTCTCCTCTTTCTCTAG
TATGTGTGAAAT
